>Addgene plasmid #50330 | pICH44022 | addgene full sequence | sequence record 497571 | Addgene NGS Result
CGCGCCGAAGGATGTCGCTGCCGACTGGGCAATGGAGCGCCTGCCGGCCCAGTATCAGCCCGTCATACTT
GAAGCTAGACAGGCTTATCTTGGACAAGAAGAAGATCGCTTGGCCTCGCGCGCAGATCAGTTGGAAGAAT
TTGTCCATTACGTAAAAGGCGAGATCACCAAGGTAGTCGGCAAATAACTGTCAGACCAAGTTTACTCATA
TATACTTTAGATTGATTTAAAACTTCATTTTTAATTTAAAAGGATCTAGGTGAAGATCCTTTTTGATAAT
CTCATGACCAAAATCCCTTAACGTGAGTTTTCGTTCCACTGAGCGTCAGACCCCGTAGAAAAGATCAAAG
GATCTTCTTGAGATCCTTTTTTTCTGCGCGTAATCTGCTGCTTGCAAACAAAAAAACCACCGCTACCAGC
GGTGGTTTGTTTGCCGGATCAAGAGCTACCAACTCTTTTTCCGAAGGTAACTGGCTTCAGCAGAGCGCAG
ATACCAAATACTGTTCTTCTAGTGTAGCCGTAGTTAGGCCACCACTTCAAGAACTCTGTAGCACCGCCTA
CATACCTCGCTCTGCTAATCCTGTTACCAGTGGCTGCTGCCAGTGGCGATAAGTCGTGTCTTACCGGGTT
GGACTCAAGACGATAGTTACCGGATAAGGCGCAGCGGTCGGGCTGAACGGGGGGTTCGTGCACACAGCCC
AGCTTGGAGCGAACGACCTACACCGAACTGAGATACCTACAGCGTGAGCTATGAGAAAGCGCCACGCTTC
CCGAAGGGAGAAAGGCGGACAGGTATCCGGTAAGCGGCAGGGTCGGAACAGGAGAGCGCACGAGGGAGCT
TCCAGGGGGAAACGCCTGGTATCTTTATAGTCCTGTCGGGTTTCGCCACCTCTGACTTGAGCGTCGATTT
TTGTGATGCTCGTCAGGGGGGCGGAGCCTATGGAAAAACGCCAGCAACGCGGCCTTTTTACGGTTCCTGG
CCTTTTGCTGGCCTTTTGCTCACATGTTCTTTCCTGCGTTATCCCCTGATTCTGTGGATAACCGTATTAC
CGCCTTTGAGTGAGCTGATACCGCTCGCCGCAGCCGAACGACCGAGCGCAGCGAGTCAGTGAGCGAGGAA
GCGGAAGAGCGCCCAATACGCAAACCGCCTCTCCCCGCGCGTTGGCCGATTCATTAATCACTCTGTGGTC
TCAAATGGAACGAGCTATACAAGGAAACGATGCTAGGGAACAAGCTTATGGTGAACGTTGGAATGGAGGA
TCAGGAAGTTCCACTTCTCCCTTCAAACTTCCTGACGAAAGTCCGAGTTGGACTGAGTGGCGGCTACATA
ACGATGAGACTATTTCGAATCAAGATAATCCCCTTGGTTTCAAGGAAAGCTGGGGTTTCGGGAAAGTTGT
ATTTAAGAGATATCTCAGATACGACGGGACGGAAACTTCACTGCACAGAGTCCTTGGATCTTGGACGGGA
GATTCGGTTAACTATGCAGCATCTCGATTTCTCGGTTTCGACCAGATCGGATGTACCTATAGTATTCGGT
TTCGAGGAGTTAGTGTCACCATTTCTGGAGGGTCGCGAACTCTTCAGCATCTCAGTGAAATGGCAATTCG
GTCTAAGCAAGAACTGCTACAGCTTACCCCAGTCAAAGTGGAAAGTGATGTATCAAGAGGATGCCCTGAA
GGTGTTGAAACCTTCGAAGAAGAAAGCGAGTAAGCTTTGAGACCACGAAGTGGCTCTTCAGTGGACGAAA
GGGCCTCGTGATACGCCTATTTTTATAGGTTAATGTCATGATAATAATGGTTTCTTAGACGTCAGGTGGC
ACTTTTCGGGGAAATGTGCGCGGAACCCCTATTTGTTTATTTTTCTAAATACATTCAAATATGTATCCGC
TCATGAGACAATAACCCTGATAAATGCTTCAATAATATTGAAAAAGGAAGAGTATGCGCTCACGCAACTG
GTCCAGAACCTTGACCGAACGCAGCGGTGGTAACGGCGCAGTGGCGGTTTTCATGGCTTGTTATGACTGT
TTTTTTTTGGGGTACAGTCTATGCCTCGGGCATCCAAGCAGCAAGCGCGTTACGCCGTGGGTCGATGTTT
GATGTTATGGAGCAGCAACGATGTTACGCAGCAGGGCAGTCGCCCTAAAACAAAGTTAAACATCATGAGG
GAAGCGGTGATCGCCGAAGTATCGACTCAACTATCAGAGGTAGTTGGCGTCATCGAGCGCCATCTCGAAC
CGACGTTGCTGGCCGTACATTTGTACGGCTCCGCAGTGGATGGCGGCCTGAAGCCACACAGCGATATTGA
TTTGCTGGTTACGGTGACCGTAAGGCTTGATGAAACAACGCGGCGAGCTTTGATCAACGACCTTTTGGAA
ACTTCGGCTTCCCCTGGAGAGAGCGAGATTCTCCGCGCTGTAGAAGTCACCATTGTTGTGCACGACGACA
TCATTCCGTGGCGTTATCCAGCTAAGCGCGAACTGCAATTTGGAGAATGGCAGCGCAATGACATTCTTGC
AGGTATCTTCGAGCCAGCCACGATCGACATTGATCTGGCTATCTTGCTGACAAAAGCAAGAGAACATAGC
GTTGCCTTGGTAGGTCCAGCGGCGGAGGAACTCTTTGATCCGGTTCCTGAACAGGATCTATTTGAGGCGC
TAAATGAAACCTTAACGCTATGGAACTCGCCGCCCGACTGGGCTGGCGATGAGCGAAATGTAGTGCTTAC
GTTGTCCCGCATTTGGTACAGCGCAGTAACCGGCAAAAT
Features (pLannotate 1.2.2; 7 found; start..end, strand, type, name):
    358..946     +  rep_origin     ori: high-copy-number ColE1/pMB1/pBR322/pUC origin of replication
   1129..1178    +  CDS            lacI (fragment): lac repressor; lacI; The lac repressor binds to the lac operator to inhibit transcription in E. coli. This inhibition can be relieved by adding lactose or isopropyl-β-D-thiogalactopyranoside (IPTG).
   1195..1710    +  CDS            P19_TBSVC: Experimental evidence at protein level: Swiss-Prot protein existence level 1. Acts as a suppressor of RNA-mediated gene silencing, also known as post-transcriptional gene silencing (PTGS), a mechanism of plant viral defense that limits the accumulation of viral RNAs. Binds to short interfering RNAs (siRNAs) with high affinity. Acts as a molecular caliper to specifically select siRNAs based on the length of the duplex region of the RNA (By similarity). From Tomato bushy stunt virus (strain Cherry) (TBSV).
   1839..1943    +  promoter       AmpR promoter: bla
   1934..2014    -  CDS            int (fragment): INT2_ECOLX - Protein inferred from homology: Swiss-Prot protein existence level 3. Putative integrase believed to be involved in the insertion of antibiotic resistance genes into plasmids and transposons. From Escherichia coli.
   2102..2158    +  CDS            GmR (fragment): gentamycin acetyltransferase; aacC1; confers resistance to gentamycin
   2165..184     +  CDS            aadA (across the origin): S3AD_ECOLX - Experimental evidence at protein level: Swiss-Prot protein existence level 1. Mediates bacterial resistance to the antibiotics streptomycin and spectinomycin. From Escherichia coli.
