[The description below was written by a language model from this plasmid's Addgene catalogue record and pLannotate feature annotations shown in this document.]
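Description:
pICH44022 is a small (about 2.8 kb) level 0 part plasmid from a Golden Gate modular cloning (MoClo) toolbox for plants, built on the pICH41308 backbone. Although catalogued as a plant expression vector, the annotated sequence contains no plant promoter, terminator or T-DNA elements. It is a storage and donor plasmid for a single coding-sequence module rather than a stand-alone expression construct. It replicates in E. coli from a high-copy ColE1/pUC-type origin and is selected with spectinomycin through the aadA gene, which spans the numbering origin of the circular sequence. The short lacI, integrase and gentamicin acetyltransferase fragments, and the AmpR promoter annotation upstream of the marker, appear to be backbone or resistance-cassette remnants rather than functional genes.

The insert is the coding sequence of P19 from Tomato bushy stunt virus, a viral suppressor of RNA-mediated (post-transcriptional) gene silencing. P19 binds short interfering RNA duplexes with high affinity, selecting them by the length of the duplex. Internal BsaI and BbsI/BpiI recognition sites were removed by point mutation so that the sequence is compatible with type IIS assembly. The fragment was cloned through BpiI sites that were destroyed in the process, and it can be released with BsaI. The released CDS module can then be combined in one-pot Golden Gate reactions with promoter, untranslated-region and terminator modules to build a plant transcription unit. The record does not state a specific application, but P19 is generally co-expressed with transgenes in plants to limit silencing and raise expression levels.
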