Addgene plasmid #50330: pICH44022
Depositing lab: Sylvestre Marillonnet. Depositing organization: Leibniz Institute of Plant Biochemistry (IPB). Publication: A golden gate modular cloning toolbox for plants. Engler C, Youles M, Gruetzner R, Ehnert TM, Werner S, Jones JD, Patron NJ, Marillonnet S. ACS Synth Biol. 2014 Nov 21;3(11):839-43. doi: 10.1021/sb4001504. Epub 2014 Feb 20. PubMed 24933124.
Backbone
  Vector backbone: pICH41308
  Vector type: plant expression
Growth in bacteria
  Bacterial resistance: Spectinomycin, 50 μg/mL
  Growth temperature: 37°C
  Growth strain: DH5alpha
  Copy number: High Copy
Gene/Insert
  Gene/Insert name: CDS, P19 suppressor of gene silencing (Tomato Bushy Stunt Virus)
  Mutation: BsaI/BbsI sites removed by point-mutation
  Cloning method: Restriction Enzyme; 5′ cloning site BpiI (destroyed during cloning); 3′ cloning site BpiI (destroyed during cloning)
Terms and licenses: Academic/Nonprofit Terms; Industry Terms: Not Available to Industry
Depositor comments: insert can be released with BsaI
How to cite: pICH44022 was a gift from Sylvestre Marillonnet (Addgene plasmid # 50330 ; http://n2t.net/addgene:50330 ; RRID:Addgene_50330)
