>Addgene plasmid #50330 | pICH44022 | addgene partial sequence | sequence record 76607 | ColEterm 5'-agctgataccgctcgccgcagccgaacg-3'
AGAGCGCCCAATACGCAAACCGCCTCTCCCCGCGCGTTGGCCGATTCATTAATCACTCTGTGGTCTCAAA
TGGAACGAGCTATACAAGGAAACGATGCTAGGGAACAAGCTTATGGTGAACGTTGGAATGGAGGATCAGG
AAGTTCCACTTCTCCCTTCAAACTTCCTGACGAAAGTCCGAGTTGGACTGAGTGGCGGCTACATAACGAT
GAGACTATTTCGAATCAAGATAATCCCCTTGGTTTCAAGGAAAGCTGGGGTTTCGGGAAAGTTGTATTTA
AGAGATATCTCAGATACGACGGGACGGAAACTTCACTGCACAGAGTCCTTGGATCTTGGACGGGAGATTC
GGTTAACTATGCAGCATCTCGATTTCTCGGTTTCGACCAGATCGGATGTACCTATAGTATTCGGTTTCGA
GGAGTTAGTGTCACCATTTCTGGAGGGTCGCGAACTCTTCAGCATCTCAGTGAAATGGCAATTCGGTCTA
AGCAAGAACTGCTACAGCTTACCCCAGTCAAAGTGGAAAGTGATGTATCAAGAGGATGCCCTGAAGGTGT
TGAAACCTTCGAAGAAGAAAGCGAGTAAGCTTTGAGACCACGAAGTGGCTCTTCAGTGGACGAAAGGGCC
TCGTGATACGCCTATTTTTATAGGTTAATGTCATGATAATAATGGTTTCTTAGACGTCAGGTGGCACTTT
TCGGGGAAATGTGCGCGGAACCCCTATTTGTTTATTTTTCTAAATACATTCAAATATGTATCCGCTCATG
AGACAATAACCCTGATAAATGCTTCAATAATATTGAAAAAGGAAGAGTATGCGCTCACGCAACTGGTCCA
GAACCTTGACCGAACGCAGCGGTGGTAACGGCGCA
